>Addgene plasmid #111477 | B4-3 | addgene full sequence | sequence record 213177 | Addgene NGS Result
ATTAGGAAGCAGCCCAGTAGTAGGTTGAGGCCGTTGAGCACCGCCGCCGCAAGGAATGGTGCATGCAAGG
AGATGGCGCCCAACAGTCCCCCGGCCACGGGGCCTGCCACCATACCCACGCCGAAACAAGCGCTCATGAG
CCCGAAGTGGCGAGCCCGATCTTCCCCATCGGTGATGTCGGCGATATAGGCGCCAGCAACCGCACCTGTG
GCGCCGGTGATGCCGGCCACGATGCGTCCGGCGTAGAGGATCGAGATCTCGATCCCGCGAAATTAATACG
ACTCACTATAGGGGAATTGTGAGCGGATAACAATTCCCCTCTAGAAATAATTTTGTTTAACTTTAAGAAG
GAGATATACCATGCATCATCATCACCATCATTTAAGCGTTGTGCCTGTAGCCGACGTACTCCAGGGCCGT
GTAGCCGTTGACAGCGAAGTCACCGTGCGCGGATGGGTACGTACCCGCCGAGATTCAAAAGCTGGCATCT
CCTTCCTCGCCGTTTATGACGGTTCCTGCTTTGATCCTGTACAGGCTGTCATCAATAATTCTCTGCCCAA
TTACAATGAAGACGTCCTGCGTCTGACCACCGGCTGCTCGGTCATTGTGACGGGTAAAGTCGTGGCGTCG
CCGGGCCAGGGGCAACAATTTGAAATTCAGGCCAGCAAGGTTGAAGTTGCTGGTTGGGTTGAAGATCCAG
ACACTTACCCGATGGCGGCAAAACGCCACAGCATTGAGTATCTGCGTGAAGTCGCTCACCTGCGTCCGCG
CACAAACCTGATTGGTGCCGTCGCGCGCGTTCGCCATACGCTGGCGCAGGCGCTGCATCGCTTCTTTAAC
GAGCAGGGATTCTTCTGGGTTTCAACGCCACTGATTACCGCATCTGATACCGAAGGTGCAGGCGAAATGT
TCCGCGTTTCTACGCTGGATCTGGAAAACCTGCCGCGTAACGATCAGGGCAAAGTGGATTTCGACAAAGA
CTTCTTTGGTAAAGAGTCTTTCCTGACCGTATCTGGCCAGTTGAACGGCGAAACCTACGCTTGCGCATTG
TCCAAAATTTATACCTTCGGCCCGACTTTCCGTGCTGAAAACTCCAACACCAGCCGTCACCTGGCGGAAT
TCTGGATGCTGGAGCCGGAAGTGGCGTTTGCTAACCTGAACGATATTGCGGGTCTGGCTGAAGCCATGCT
GAAATATGTCTTCAAAGCGGTTCTCGAAGAACGCGCTGACGACATGAAATTCTTCGCTGAACGCGTAGAT
AAAGATGCCGTTTCACGTCTGGAACGCTTCATTGAAGCCGATTTTGCGCAGGTGGATTATACCGACGCAG
TGACCATTCTCGAAAACTGCGGCAGGAAGTTTGAAAACCCGGTTTACTGGGGAGTCGATCTCTCTTCTGA
GCATGAGCGTTATCTGGCGGAAGAACACTTTAAAGCACCGGTAGTGGTTAAAAACTATCCGAAAGATATT
AAAGCGTTCTATATGCGCCTTAACGAAGACGGTAAAACCGTTGCGGCTATGGACGTTCTGGCTCCGGGCA
TCGGTGAGATCATTGGTGGCTCCCAGCGTGAAGAACGTCTGGACGTGCTGGACGAGCGTATGCTGGAAAT
GGGCCTGAATAAAGAAGATTACTGGTGGTATCGCGATCTGCGTCGCTACGGTACTGTTCCGCATTCAGGT
TTCGGTCTTGGTTTTGAACGTCTGATTGCTTACGTAACTGGCGTGCAAAACGTACGTGATGTGATTCCGT
TCCCACGTACTCCGCGTAACGCCAGCTTCTATTAAAGCAGAGGCCATATGCTCGAGGATCCGGCTGCTAA
CAAAGCCCGAAAGGAAGCTGAGTTGGCTGCTGCCACCGCTGAGCAATAACTAGCATAACCCCTTGGGGCC
TCTAAACGGGTCTTGAGGGGTTTTTTGCTGAAAGGAGGAACTATATCCGGATATCCCGCAAGAGGCCCGG
CAGTACCGGCATAACCAAGCCTATGCCTACAGCATCCAGGGTGACGGTGCCGAGGATGACGATGAGCGCA
TTGTTAGATTTCATACACGGTGCCTGACTGCGTTAGCAATTTAACTGTGATAAACTACCGCATTAAAGCT
TATCGATGATAAGCTGTCAAACATGAGAATTCTTGAAGACGAAAGGGCCTCGTGATACGCCTATTTTTAT
AGGTTAATGTCATGATAATAATGGTTTCTTAGACGTCAGGTGGCACTTTTCGGGGAAATGTGCGCGGAAC
CCCTATTTGTTTATTTTTCTAAATACATTCAAATATGTATCCGCTCATGAGACAATAACCCTGATAAATG
CTTCAATAATATTGAAAAAGGAAGAGTATGAGTATTCAACATTTCCGTGTCGCCCTTATTCCCTTTTTTG
CGGCATTTTGCCTTCCTGTTTTTGCTCACCCAGAAACGCTGGTGAAAGTAAAAGATGCTGAAGATCAGTT
GGGTGCACGAGTGGGTTACATCGAACTGGATCTCAACAGCGGTAAGATCCTTGAGAGTTTTCGCCCCGAA
GAACGTTTTCCAATGATGAGCACTTTTAAAGTTCTGCTATGTGGCGCGGTATTATCCCGTGTTGACGCCG
GGCAAGAGCAACTCGGTCGCCGCATACACTATTCTCAGAATGACTTGGTTGAGTACTCACCAGTCACAGA
AAAGCATCTTACGGATGGCATGACAGTAAGAGAATTATGCAGTGCTGCCATAACCATGAGTGATAACACT
GCGGCCAACTTACTTCTGACAACGATCGGAGGACCGAAGGAGCTAACCGCTTTTTTGCACAACATGGGGG
ATCATGTAACTCGCCTTGATCGTTGGGAACCGGAGCTGAATGAAGCCATACCAAACGACGAGCGTGACAC
CACGATGCCTGCAGCAATGGCAACAACGTTGCGCAAACTATTAACTGGCGAACTACTTACTCTAGCTTCC
CGGCAACAATTAATAGACTGGATGGAGGCGGATAAAGTTGCAGGACCACTTCTGCGCTCGGCCCTTCCGG
CTGGCTGGTTTATTGCTGATAAATCTGGAGCCGGTGAGCGTGGGTCTCGCGGTATCATTGCAGCACTGGG
GCCAGATGGTAAGCCCTCCCGTATCGTAGTTATCTACACGACGGGGAGTCAGGCAACTATGGATGAACGA
AATAGACAGATCGCTGAGATAGGTGCCTCACTGATTAAGCATTGGTAACTGTCAGACCAAGTTTACTCAT
ATATACTTTAGATTGATTTAAAACTTCATTTTTAATTTAAAAGGATCTAGGTGAAGATCCTTTTTGATAA
TCTCATGACCAAAATCCCTTAACGTGAGTTTTCGTTCCACTGAGCGTCAGACCCCGTAGAAAAGATCAAA
GGATCTTCTTGAGATCCTTTTTTTCTGCGCGTAATCTGCTGCTTGCAAACAAAAAAACCACCGCTACCAG
CGGTGGTTTGTTTGCCGGATCAAGAGCTACCAACTCTTTTTCCGAAGGTAACTGGCTTCAGCAGAGCGCA
GATACCAAATACTGTCCTTCTAGTGTAGCCGTAGTTAGGCCACCACTTCAAGAACTCTGTAGCACCGCCT
ACATACCTCGCTCTGCTAATCCTGTTACCAGTGGCTGCTGCCAGTGGCGATAAGTCGTGTCTTACCGGGT
TGGACTCAAGACGATAGTTACCGGATAAGGCGCAGCGGTCGGGCTGAACGGGGGGTTCGTGCACACAGCC
CAGCTTGGAGCGAACGACCTACACCGAACTGAGATACCTACAGCGTGAGCTATGAGAAAGCGCCACGCTT
CCCGAAGGGAGAAAGGCGGACAGGTATCCGGTAAGCGGCAGGGTCGGAACAGGAGAGCGCACGAGGGAGC
TTCCAGGGGGAAACGCCTGGTATCTTTATAGTCCTGTCGGGTTTCGCCACCTCTGACTTGAGCGTCGATT
TTTGTGATGCTCGTCAGGGGGGCGGAGCCTATGGAAAAACGCCAGCAACGCGGCCTTTTTACGGTTCCTG
GCCTTTTGCTGGCCTTTTGCTCACATGTTCTTTCCTGCGTTATCCCCTGATTCTGTGGATAACCGTATTA
CCGCCTTTGAGTGAGCTGATACCGCTCGCCGCAGCCGAACGACCGAGCGCAGCGAGTCAGTGAGCGAGGA
AGCGGAAGAGCGCCTGATGCGGTATTTTCTCCTTACGCATCTGTGCGGTATTTCACACCGCAATGGTGCA
CTCTCAGTACAATCTGCTCTGATGCCGCATAGTTAAGCCAGTATACACTCCGCTATCGCTACGTGACTGG
GTCATGGCTGCGCCCCGACACCCGCCAACACCCGCTGACGCGCCCTGACGGGCTTGTCTGCTCCCGGCAT
CCGCTTACAGACAAGCTGTGACCGTCTCCGGGAGCTGCATGTGTCAGAGGTTTTCACCGTCATCACCGAA
ACGCGCGAGGCAGCTGCGGTAAAGCTCATCAGCGTGGTCGTGAAGCGATTCACAGATGTCTGCCTGTTCA
TCCGCGTCCAGCTCGTTGAGTTTCTCCAGAAGCGTTAATGTCTGGCTTCTGATAAAGCGGGCCATGTTAA
GGGCGGTTTTTTCCTGTTTGGTCACTGATGCCTCCGTGTAAGGGGGATTTCTGTTCATGGGGGTAATGAT
ACCGATGAAACGAGAGAGGATGCTCACGATACGGGTTACTGATGATGAACATGCCCGGTTACTGGAACGT
TGTGAGGGTAAACAACTGGCGGTATGGATGCGGCGGGACCAGAGAAAAATCACTCAGGGTCAATGCCAGC
GCTTCGTTAATACAGATGTAGGTGTTCCACAGGGTAGCCAGCAGCATCCTGCGATGCAGATCCGGAACAT
AATGGTGCAGGGCGCTGACTTCCGCGTTTCCAGACTTTACGAAACACGGAAACCGAAGACCATTCATGTT
GTTGCTCAGGTCGCAGACGTTTTGCAGCAGCAGTCGCTTCACGTTCGCTCGCGTATCGGTGATTCATTCT
GCTAACCAGTAAGGCAACCCCGCCAGCCTAGCCGGGTCCTCAACGACAGGAGCACGATCATGCGCACCCG
TGGCCAGGACCCAACGCTGCCCGAGATGCGCCGCGTGCGGCTGCTGGAGATGGCGGACGCGATGGATATG
TTCTGCCAAGGGTTGGTTTGCGCATTCACAGTTCTCCGCAAGAATTGATTGGCTCCAATTCTTGGAGTGG
TGAATCCGTTAGCGAGGTGCCGCCGGCTTCCATTCAGGTCGAGGTGGCCCGGCTCCATGCACCGCGACGC
AACGCGGGGAGGCAGACAAGGTATAGGGCGGCGCCTACAATCCATGCCAACCCGTTCCATGTGCTCGCCG
AGGCGGCATAAATCGCCGTGACGATCAGCGGTCCAATGATCGAAGTTAGGCTGGTAAGAGCCGCGAGCGA
TCCTTGAAGCTGTCCCTGATGGTCGTCATCTACCTGCCTGGACAGCATGGCCTGCAACGCGGGCATCCCG
ATGCCGCCGGAAGCGAGAAGAATCATAATGGGGAAGGCCATCCAGCCTCGCGTCGCGAACGCCAGCAAGA
CGTAGCCCAGCGCGTCGGCCGCCATGCCGGCGATAATGGCCTGCTTCTCGCCGAAACGTTTGGTGGCGGG
ACCAGTGACGAAGGCTTGAGCGAGGGCGTGCAAGATTCCGAATACCGCAAGCGACAGGCCGATCATCGTC
GCGCTCCAGCGAAAGCGGTCCTCGCCGAAAATGACCCAGAGCGCTGCCGGCACCTGTCCTACGAGTTGCA
TGATAAAGAAGACAGTCATAAGTGCGGCGACGATAGTCATGCCCCGCGCCCACCGGAAGGAGCTGACTGG
GTTGAAGGCTCTCAAGGGCATCGGTCGAGATCCCGGTGCCTAATGAGTGAGCTAACTTACATTAATTGCG
TTGCGCTCACTGCCCGCTTTCCAGTCGGGAAACCTGTCGTGCCAGCTGCATTAATGAATCGGCCAACGCG
CGGGGAGAGGCGGTTTGCGTATTGGGCGCCAGGGTGGTTTTTCTTTTCACCAGTGAGACGGGCAACAGCT
GATTGCCCTTCACCGCCTGGCCCTGAGAGAGTTGCAGCAAGCGGTCCACGCTGGTTTGCCCCAGCAGGCG
AAAATCCTGTTTGATGGTGGTTAACGGCGGGATATAACATGAGCTGTCTTCGGTATCGTCGTATCCCACT
ACCGAGATATCCGCACCAACGCGCAGCCCGGACTCGGTAATGGCGCGCATTGCGCCCAGCGCCATCTGAT
CGTTGGCAACCAGCATCGCAGTGGGAACGATGCCCTCATTCAGCATTTGCATGGTTTGTTGAAAACCGGA
CATGGCACTCCAGTCGCCTTCCCGTTCCGCTATCGGCTGAATTTGATTGCGAGTGAGATATTTATGCCAG
CCAGCCAGACGCAGACGCGCCGAGACAGAACTTAATGGGCCCGCTAACAGCGCGATTTGCTGGTGACCCA
ATGCGACCAGATGCTCCACGCCCAGTCGCGTACCGTCTTCATGGGAGAAAATAATACTGTTGATGGGTGT
CTGGTCAGAGACATCAAGAAATAACGCCGGAACATTAGTGCAGGCAGCTTCCACAGCAATGGCATCCTGG
TCATCCAGCGGATAGTTAATGATCAGCCCACTGACGCGTTGCGCGAGAAGATTGTGCACCGCCGCTTTAC
AGGCTTCGACGCCGCTTCGTTCTACCATCGACACCACCACGCTGGCACCCAGTTGATCGGCGCGAGATTT
AATCGCCGCGACAATTTGCGACGGCGCGTGCAGGGCCAGACTGGAGGTGGCAACGCCAATCAGCAACGAC
TGTTTGCCCGCCAGTTGTTGTGCCACGCGGTTGGGAATGTAATTCAGCTCCGCCATCGCCGCTTCCACTT
TTTCCCGCGTTTTCGCAGAAACGTGGCTGGCCTGGTTCACCACGCGGGAAACGGTCTGATAAGAGACACC
GGCATACTCTGCGACATCGTATAACGTTACTGGTTTCACATTCACCACCCTGAATTGACTCTCTTCCGGG
CGCTATCATGCCATACCGCGAAAGGTTTTGCGCCATTCGATGGTGTCCGGGATCTCGACGCTCTCCCTTA
TGCGACTCCTGC
Features (pLannotate 1.2.2; 19 found; start..end, strand, type, name):
    274..292     +  promoter       T7 promoter: promoter for bacteriophage T7 RNA polymerase
    293..317     +  protein_bind   lac operator: The lac repressor binds to the lac operator to inhibit transcription in E. coli. This inhibition can be relieved by adding lactose or isopropyl-β-D-thiogalactopyranoside (IPTG). lac repressor encoded by lacI
    332..354     +  RBS            RBS: efficient ribosome binding site from bacteriophage T7 gene 10 (Olins and Rangwala, 1989)
    382..1779    +  CDS            asnS: SYN_ECOLI - Also known as tss. Experimental evidence at protein level: Swiss-Prot protein existence level 1. From Escherichia coli (strain K12).
   1813..1862    +  CDS            SET1 (fragment): solubility-enhancement tag derived from T7 phage gene 10B
   1870..1917    +  terminator     T7 terminator: transcription terminator for bacteriophage T7 RNA polymerase
   1940..2044    -  CDS            TcR (fragment): tetracycline efflux protein; tet; confers resistance to tetracycline
   2092..2120    -  promoter       tet promoter: E. coli promoter for tetracycline efflux protein gene
   2233..2337    +  promoter       AmpR promoter: bla
   2338..3198    +  CDS            AmpR: β-lactamase; bla; confers resistance to ampicillin, carbenicillin, and related antibiotics
   3369..3957    +  rep_origin     ori: high-copy-number ColE1/pMB1/pBR322/pUC origin of replication
   4143..4282    -  misc_feature   bom: basis of mobility region from pBR322
   4384..4575    -  CDS            rop: Rop protein, which maintains plasmids at low copy number; rop
   4592..4972    +  CDS            YPB1_ECOLX: Protein predicted: Swiss-Prot protein existence level 4. From Escherichia coli.
   5214..5838    -  CDS            TcR (fragment): tetracycline efflux protein; tet; confers resistance to tetracycline
   5853..5874    -  protein_bind   CAP binding site: CAP binding activates transcription in the presence of cAMP. E. coli catabolite activator protein
   5887..6969    -  CDS            lacI: lac repressor; lacI; The lac repressor binds to the lac operator to inhibit transcription in E. coli. This inhibition can be relieved by adding lactose or isopropyl-β-D-thiogalactopyranoside (IPTG).
   6970..7047    -  promoter       lacI promoter: lacI
   7055..252     -  CDS            TcR (fragment) (across the origin): tetracycline efflux protein; tet; confers resistance to tetracycline
