[The description below was written by a language model from this plasmid's Addgene catalogue record and pLannotate feature annotations shown in this document.]
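Description:
B4-3 is a bacterial expression plasmid built on the pET15b backbone that carries the Escherichia coli asnS gene, encoding asparaginyl-tRNA synthetase (Asn-tRNA synthetase). The sequenced record is about 7.1 kb. The insert was introduced by Gibson cloning and sits downstream of a T7 promoter with an adjacent lac operator and the strong ribosome binding site from phage T7 gene 10, followed by a T7 terminator. The plasmid also carries lacI with its own promoter, so the lac repressor holds transcription off until an inducer such as IPTG is added. Expression additionally requires a host that supplies T7 RNA polymerase. The catalogue lists an N-terminal 6xHis tag contributed by the backbone. It is not called as a separate feature in the annotation, although a short gap between the RBS and the start of the annotated asnS coding region is consistent with a leader of that kind. A short fragment matching a T7 gene 10-derived sequence is annotated between the gene and the terminator and is probably residual vector sequence.

Propagation in E. coli relies on a ColE1/pMB1-type origin accompanied by the bom region and the rop gene, both inherited from pBR322. The catalogue describes the plasmid as high copy, although rop normally moderates copy number. Selection is by ampicillin through the β-lactamase gene and its promoter. The several tetracycline-resistance fragments and the tet promoter are non-functional remnants of the pBR322 lineage. The associated publication title concerns assembling pure translation machinery using synthetic microbial consortia, so this construct appears to be one of a set for producing His-tagged translation components, here the asparagine-charging synthetase, for affinity purification and cell-free protein synthesis.
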