Addgene plasmid #111477: B4-3
Purpose: Asn-tRNA synthetase
Depositing lab: Cheemeng Tan. Depositing organization: University of California, Davis. Publication: Synthetic microbial consortia enable rapid assembly of pure translation machinery. Villarreal F, Contreras-Llano LE, Chavez M, Ding Y, Fan J, Pan T, Tan C. Nat Chem Biol. 2018 Jan;14(1):29-35. doi: 10.1038/nchembio.2514. Epub 2017 Nov 13. PubMed 29131146.
Backbone
  Vector backbone: pET15b
  Vector type: Bacterial Expression
Growth in bacteria
  Bacterial resistance: Ampicillin, 100 μg/mL
  Growth temperature: 37°C
  Growth strain: DH5alpha
  Copy number: High Copy
Gene/Insert
  Gene/Insert name: Asn-tRNA synthetase
  Tag / fusion protein: 6xHis (N terminal on backbone)
  Cloning method: Gibson Cloning
Terms and licenses: Academic/Nonprofit Terms; Industry Terms: Not Available to Industry
Depositor comments: Gene comes from E.coli.
How to cite: B4-3 was a gift from Cheemeng Tan (Addgene plasmid # 111477 ; http://n2t.net/addgene:111477 ; RRID:Addgene_111477)
